>Addgene plasmid #225470 | pcDNA3puro-mGFP-TOP3B | addgene full sequence | sequence record 448479 | Addgene NGS Result
GAAGGCCTCCTGGCGCCGCACCGGCCCAAGGAGCCCGCGTGGTTCCTGGCCACCGTCGGCGTCTCGCCCG
ACCACCAGGGCAAGGGTCTGGGCAGCGCCGTCGTGCTCCCCGGAGTGGAGGCGGCCGAGCGCGCCGGGGT
GCCCGCCTTCCTGGAGACCTCCGCGCCCCGCAACCTCCCCTTCTACGAGCGGCTCGGCTTCACCGTCACC
GCCGACGTCGAGGTGCCCGAAGGACCGCGCACCTGGTGCATGACCCGCAAGCCCGGTGCCTGAGCGGGAC
TCTGGGGTTCGAAATGACCGACCAAGCGACGCCCAACCTGCCATCACGAGATTTCGATTCCACCGCCGCC
TTCTATGAAAGGTTGGGCTTCGGAATCGTTTTCCGGGACGCCGGCTGGATGATCCTCCAGCGCGGGGATC
TCATGCTGGAGTTCTTCGCCCACCCCAACTTGTTTATTGCAGCTTATAATGGTTACAAATAAAGCAATAG
CATCACAAATTTCACAAATAAAGCATTTTTTTCACTGCATTCTAGTTGTGGTTTGTCCAAACTCATCAAT
GTATCTTATCATGTCTGTATACCGTCGACCTCTAGCTAGAGCTTGGCGTAATCATGGTCATAGCTGTTTC
CTGTGTGAAATTGTTATCCGCTCACAATTCCACACAACATACGAGCCGGAAGCATAAAGTGTAAAGCCTG
GGGTGCCTAATGAGTGAGCTAACTCACATTAATTGCGTTGCGCTCACTGCCCGCTTTCCAGTCGGGAAAC
CTGTCGTGCCAGCTGCATTAATGAATCGGCCAACGCGCGGGGAGAGGCGGTTTGCGTATTGGGCGCTCTT
CCGCTTCCTCGCTCACTGACTCGCTGCGCTCGGTCGTTCGGCTGCGGCGAGCGGTATCAGCTCACTCAAA
GGCGGTAATACGGTTATCCACAGAATCAGGGGATAACGCAGGAAAGAACATGTGAGCAAAAGGCCAGCAA
AAGGCCAGGAACCGTAAAAAGGCCGCGTTGCTGGCGTTTTTCCATAGGCTCCGCCCCCCTGACGAGCATC
ACAAAAATCGACGCTCAAGTCAGAGGTGGCGAAACCCGACAGGACTATAAAGATACCAGGCGTTTCCCCC
TGGAAGCTCCCTCGTGCGCTCTCCTGTTCCGACCCTGCCGCTTACCGGATACCTGTCCGCCTTTCTCCCT
TCGGGAAGCGTGGCGCTTTCTCATAGCTCACGCTGTAGGTATCTCAGTTCGGTGTAGGTCGTTCGCTCCA
AGCTGGGCTGTGTGCACGAACCCCCCGTTCAGCCCGACCGCTGCGCCTTATCCGGTAACTATCGTCTTGA
GTCCAACCCGGTAAGACACGACTTATCGCCACTGGCAGCAGCCACTGGTAACAGGATTAGCAGAGCGAGG
TATGTAGGCGGTGCTACAGAGTTCTTGAAGTGGTGGCCTAACTACGGCTACACTAGAAGAACAGTATTTG
GTATCTGCGCTCTGCTGAAGCCAGTTACCTTCGGAAAAAGAGTTGGTAGCTCTTGATCCGGCAAACAAAC
CACCGCTGGTAGCGGTGGTTTTTTTGTTTGCAAGCAGCAGATTACGCGCAGAAAAAAAGGATCTCAAGAA
GATCCTTTGATCTTTTCTACGGGGTCTGACGCTCAGTGGAACGAAAACTCACGTTAAGGGATTTTGGTCA
TGAGATTATCAAAAAGGATCTTCACCTAGATCCTTTTAAATTAAAAATGAAGTTTTAAATCAATCTAAAG
TATATATGAGTAAACTTGGTCTGACAGTTACCAATGCTTAATCAGTGAGGCACCTATCTCAGCGATCTGT
CTATTTCGTTCATCCATAGTTGCCTGACTCCCCGTCGTGTAGATAACTACGATACGGGAGGGCTTACCAT
CTGGCCCCAGTGCTGCAATGATACCGCGAGACCCACGCTCACCGGCTCCAGATTTATCAGCAATAAACCA
GCCAGCCGGAAGGGCCGAGCGCAGAAGTGGTCCTGCAACTTTATCCGCCTCCATCCAGTCTATTAATTGT
TGCCGGGAAGCTAGAGTAAGTAGTTCGCCAGTTAATAGTTTGCGCAACGTTGTTGCCATTGCTACAGGCA
TCGTGGTGTCACGCTCGTCGTTTGGTATGGCTTCATTCAGCTCCGGTTCCCAACGATCAAGGCGAGTTAC
ATGATCCCCCATGTTGTGCAAAAAAGCGGTTAGCTCCTTCGGTCCTCCGATCGTTGTCAGAAGTAAGTTG
GCCGCAGTGTTATCACTCATGGTTATGGCAGCACTGCATAATTCTCTTACTGTCATGCCATCCGTAAGAT
GCTTTTCTGTGACTGGTGAGTACTCAACCAAGTCATTCTGAGAATAGTGTATGCGGCGACCGAGTTGCTC
TTGCCCGGCGTCAATACGGGATAATACCGCGCCACATAGCAGAACTTTAAAAGTGCTCATCATTGGAAAA
CGTTCTTCGGGGCGAAAACTCTCAAGGATCTTACCGCTGTTGAGATCCAGTTCGATGTAACCCACTCGTG
CACCCAACTGATCTTCAGCATCTTTTACTTTCACCAGCGTTTCTGGGTGAGCAAAAACAGGAAGGCAAAA
TGCCGCAAAAAAGGGAATAAGGGCGACACGGAAATGTTGAATACTCATACTCTTCCTTTTTCAATATTAT
TGAAGCATTTATCAGGGTTATTGTCTCATGAGCGGATACATATTTGAATGTATTTAGAAAAATAAACAAA
TAGGGGTTCCGCGCACATTTCCCCGAAAAGTGCCACCTGACGTCGACGGATCGGGAGATCTCCCGATCCC
CTATGGTGCACTCTCAGTACAATCTGCTCTGATGCCGCATAGTTAAGCCAGTATCTGCTCCCTGCTTGTG
TGTTGGAGGTCGCTGAGTAGTGCGCGAGCAAAATTTAAGCTACAACAAGGCAAGGCTTGACCGACAATTG
CATGAAGAATCTGCTTAGGGTTAGGCGTTTTGCGCTGCTTCGCGATGTACGGGCCAGATATACGCGTTGA
CATTGATTATTGACTAGTTATTAATAGTAATCAATTACGGGGTCATTAGTTCATAGCCCATATATGGAGT
TCCGCGTTACATAACTTACGGTAAATGGCCCGCCTGGCTGACCGCCCAACGACCCCCGCCCATTGACGTC
AATAATGACGTATGTTCCCATAGTAACGCCAATAGGGACTTTCCATTGACGTCAATGGGTGGAGTATTTA
CGGTAAACTGCCCACTTGGCAGTACATCAAGTGTATCATATGCCAAGTACGCCCCCTATTGACGTCAATG
ACGGTAAATGGCCCGCCTGGCATTATGCCCAGTACATGACCTTATGGGACTTTCCTACTTGGCAGTACAT
CTACGTATTAGTCATCGCTATTACCATGGTGATGCGGTTTTGGCAGTACATCAATGGGCGTGGATAGCGG
TTTGACTCACGGGGATTTCCAAGTCTCCACCCCATTGACGTCAATGGGAGTTTGTTTTGGCACCAAAATC
AACGGGACTTTCCAAAATGTCGTAACAACTCCGCCCCATTGACGCAAATGGGCGGTAGGCGTGTACGGTG
GGAGGTCTATATAAGCAGAGCTCTCTGGCTAACTAGAGAACCCACTGCTTACTGGCTTATCGAAATTAAT
ACGACTCACTATAGGGAGACCCAAGCTGGCTAGCAACCATGGTGAGCAAGGGCGAGGAGCTGTTCACCGG
GGTGGTGCCCATCCTGGTCGAGCTGGACGGCGACGTAAACGGCCACAAGTTCAGCGTGTCCGGCGAGGGC
GAGGGCGATGCCACCTACGGCAAGCTGACCCTGAAGTTCATCTGCACCACCGGCAAGCTGCCCGTGCCCT
GGCCCACCCTCGTGACCACCCTGACCTACGGCGTGCAGTGCTTCAGCCGCTACCCCGACCACATGAAGCA
GCACGACTTCTTCAAGTCCGCCATGCCCGAAGGCTACGTCCAGGAGCGCACCATCTTCTTCAAGGACGAC
GGCAACTACAAGACCCGCGCCGAGGTGAAGTTCGAGGGCGACACCCTGGTGAACCGCATCGAGCTGAAGG
GCATCGACTTCAAGGAGGACGGCAACATCCTGGGGCACAAGCTGGAGTACAACTACAACAGCCACAACGT
CTATATCATGGCCGACAAGCAGAAGAACGGCATCAAGGTGAACTTCAAGATCCGCCACAACATCGAGGAC
GGCAGCGTGCAGCTCGCCGACCACTACCAGCAGAACACCCCCATCGGCGACGGCCCCGTGCTGCTGCCCG
ACAACCACTACCTGAGCACCCAGTCCAAGCTGAGCAAAGACCCCAACGAGAAGCGCGATCACATGGTCCT
GCTGGAGTTCGTGACCGCCGCCGGGATCACTCTCGGCATGGACGAGCTGTACAAGAAGACTGTGCTCATG
GTTGCTGAAAAGCCGTCCTTGGCACAGTCAATTGCCAAAATCCTCTCTAGAGGGAGCCTGTCCTCACACA
AAGGGCTGAACGGGGCCTGCTCAGTCCACGAGTACACTGGGACCTTTGCTGGCCAGCCAGTGCGCTTCAA
GATGACGTCTGTCTGTGGTCACGTGATGACCCTGGATTTCCTGGGAAAATACAACAAATGGGACAAAGTG
GACCCCGCAGAACTGTTCAGCCAAGCTCCCACGGAGAAGAAAGAAGCTAACCCCAAGCTGAACATGGTGA
AGTTCCTGCAGGTGGAGGGCAGAGGCTGCGACTACATCGTGCTGTGGCTGGACTGCGACAAGGAGGGGGA
GAACATCTGCTTTGAGGTTAACACTGACAAAGACAGATCTCTCCTTTTGGACTGGGACCGAGTAAGAGTG
TTTGACCGGGAGATCGCACAGATGTTTTTAAACATGACAAAGCTGGAGAAGGAAGCCCAGGTGGAGGCCA
CAAGCAGGAAAGAAAAGGCCAAGCAGAGGCCCCTGGCCCTGAACACTGTGGAGATGCTGCGTGTGGCCAG
CTCTTCTCTGGGCATGGGGCCGCAGCACGCCATGCAGACGGCTGAGCGGCTCTACACGCAAGGCTACATC
AGCTACCCACGGACAGAGACCACCCACTACCCTGAGAACTTTGACCTGAAGGGCTCTCTGCGGCAGCAGG
CCAACCACCCCTACTGGGCCGACACGGTGAAGCGGTTGTTAGCAGAAGGTATCAACCGCCCGCGGAAAGG
CCATGACGCCGGCGACCATCCCCCCATCACCCCCATGAAGTCTGCCACAGAGGCCGAATTAGGGGGTGAC
GCGTGGCGGCTCTATGAGTACATCACCAGACACTTCATCGCCACGGTCAGCCATGACTGCAAGTACCTGC
AGAGCACCATCTCCTTCAGAATTGGGCCCGAGCTCTTCACCTGCTCCGGGAAGACCGTCCTCTCACCAGG
CTTCACGGAGGTCATGCCCTGGCAGAGCGTGCCCCTGGAGGAGAGCCTGCCCACTTGCCAGCGGGGTGAT
GCCTTCCCTGTGGGCGAGGTGAAGATGCTGGAGAAGCAGACGAACCCACCCGACTACCTGACGGAGGCCG
AGCTCATCACGCTCATGGAGAAGCATGGCATCGGCACGGATGCCAGCATCCCTGTGCATATCAACAACAT
CTGCCAGCGCAACTATGTCACGGTGGAGAGCGGGCGCCGGCTCAAGCCCACCAACCTCGGCATCGTCCTG
GTGCACGGCTACTATAAGATTGATGCAGAGCTGGTGCTCCCCACCATCCGCAGTGCAGTGGAGAAGCAGC
TGAACCTGATCGCCCAGGGCAAGGCCGACTACCGCCAGGTCCTGGGCCACACCCTGGACGTGTTCAAGAG
GAAGTTCCACTACTTTGTCGACTCCATTGCTGGCATGGATGAGTTGATGGAGGTGTCTTTCTCGCCCCTG
GCGGCCACAGGCAAGCCCCTCTCACGCTGTGGGAAGTGCCACCGCTTCATGAAGTACATCCAGGCCAAGC
CAAGCCGCCTGCACTGCTCCCACTGCGATGAGACCTACACGCTCCCCCAGAACGGCACCATCAAGCTCTA
CAAGGAGCTCCGCTGCCCTCTGGATGACTTCGAGCTGGTCCTGTGGTCATCAGGCTCTCGGGGCAAGAGC
TACCCGCTGTGCCCCTACTGCTACAACCACCCACCCTTCCGAGACATGAAGAAAGGCATGGGCTGCAACG
AGTGTACGCACCCCTCCTGCCAGCACTCGCTGAGCATGCTGGGCATCGGCCAGTGCGTGGAATGTGAGAG
CGGGGTGCTGGTGCTGGACCCCACCTCGGGCCCCAAGTGGAAGGTGGCCTGCAACAAGTGCAACGTGGTA
GCGCACTGCTTCGAGAACGCCCACCGCGTGCGGGTGTCCGCCGACACCTGCAGTGTCTGTGAGGCCGCCT
TGCTTGATGTGGACTTCAACAAGGCCAAGTCCCCACTCCCGGGCGATGAGACGCAGCACATGGGCTGCGT
CTTTTGTGACCCCGTCTTCCAGGAGCTGGTGGAGCTGAAGCATGCGGCCTCCTGCCACCCCATGCACCGC
GGTGGACCAGGGAGAAGGCAGGGTCGAGGGCGGGGCCGGGCCAGGAGGCCCCCTGGGAAGCCCAACCCCA
GACGGCCCAAGGACAAGATGTCAGCCCTGGCCGCCTACTTTGTATGACTCGAGTCTAGAGGGCCCGTTTA
AACCCGCTGATCAGCCTCGACTGTGCCTTCTAGTTGCCAGCCATCTGTTGTTTGCCCCTCCCCCGTGCCT
TCCTTGACCCTGGAAGGTGCCACTCCCACTGTCCTTTCCTAATAAAATGAGGAAATTGCATCGCATTGTC
TGAGTAGGTGTCATTCTATTCTGGGGGGTGGGGTGGGGCAGGACAGCAAGGGGGAGGATTGGGAAGACAA
TAGCAGGCATGCTGGGGATGCGGTGGGCTCTATGGCTTCTGAGGCGGAAAGAACCAGCTGGGGCTCTAGG
GGGTATCCCC
[124 nt withheld, positions 6941-7064]
C
[91 nt withheld, positions 7066-7156]
A
[49 nt withheld, positions 7158-7206]
CCTTTGACGTTGGAGTCCACGTTCTTT
[37 nt withheld, positions 7234-7270]
ACCCTATCTCGGTCTATTCTTTTGATTTATAAGGGATTTTGCCGATTTCGGCCTATTGGTTAAAAAATGA
GCTGATTTAACAAAAATTTAACGCGAATTAATTCTGTGGAATGTGTGTCAGTTAGGGTGTGGAAAGTCCC
CAGGCTCCCCAGCAGGCAGAAGTATGCAAAGCATGCATCTCAATTAGTCAGCAACCAGGTGTGGAAAGTC
CCCAGGCTCCCCAGCAGGCAGAAGTATGCAAAGCATGCATCTCAATTAGTCAGCAACCATAGTCCCGCCC
CTAACTCCGCCCATCCCGCCCCTAACTCCGCCCAGTTCCGCCCATTCTCCGCCCCATGGCTGACTAATTT
TTTTTATTTATGCAGAGGCCGAGGCCGCCTCTGCCTCTGAGCTATTCCAGAAGTAGTGAGGAGGCTTTTT
TGGAGGCCTAGGCTTTTGCAAAAAGCTCCCAACCATGACCGAGTACAAGCCCACGGTGCGCCTCGCCACC
CGCGACGACGTCCCCAGGGCCGTACGCACCCTCGCCGCCGCGTTCGCCGACTACCCCGCCACGCGCCACA
CCGTCGATCCGGACCGCCACATCGAGCGGGTCACCGAGCTGCAAGAACTCTTCCTCACGCGCGTCGGGCT
CGACATCGGCAAGGTGTGGGTCGCGGACGACGGCGCCGCGGTGGCGGTCTGGACCACGCCGGAGAGCGTC
GAAGCGGGGGCGGTGTTCGCCGAGATCGGCCCGCGCATGGCCGAGTTGAGCGGTTCCCGGCTGGCCGCGC
AGCAACAGATG
Features (pLannotate 1.2.2; 21 found; start..end, strand, type, name):
    294..452     +  CDS            ble (fragment): BLE_KLEPN - Experimental evidence at protein level: Swiss-Prot protein existence level 1. Binding protein with a strong affinity to the bleomycin family of antibiotics. Binds to CL990; an antimitotic-antibiotic compound. From Klebsiella pneumoniae.
    447..568     +  polyA_signal   SV40 poly(A) signal: SV40 polyadenylation signal
    641..657     -  protein_bind   lac operator: The lac repressor binds to the lac operator to inhibit transcription in E. coli. This inhibition can be relieved by adding lactose or isopropyl-β-D-thiogalactopyranoside (IPTG). lac repressor encoded by lacI
    665..695     -  promoter       lac promoter: promoter for the E. coli lac operon
    710..731     -  protein_bind   CAP binding site: CAP binding activates transcription in the presence of cAMP. E. coli catabolite activator protein
    744..836     -  CDS            lacI (fragment): lac repressor; lacI; The lac repressor binds to the lac operator to inhibit transcription in E. coli. This inhibition can be relieved by adding lactose or isopropyl-β-D-thiogalactopyranoside (IPTG).
   1019..1607    -  rep_origin     ori: high-copy-number ColE1/pMB1/pBR322/pUC origin of replication
   1778..2638    -  CDS            AmpR: β-lactamase; bla; confers resistance to ampicillin, carbenicillin, and related antibiotics
   2639..2743    -  promoter       AmpR promoter: bla
   2802..2854    -  misc_feature   bom (fragment): basis of mobility region from pBR322
   3009..3388    +  enhancer       CMV enhancer: human cytomegalovirus immediate early enhancer
   3389..3592    +  promoter       CMV promoter: human cytomegalovirus (CMV) immediate early promoter
   3588..3621    +  LTR            5' LTR (truncated) (fragment): truncated 5' long terminal repeat (LTR) from HIV-1
   3637..3655    +  promoter       T7 promoter: promoter for bacteriophage T7 RNA polymerase
   3679..4395    +  CDS            mEGFP: mEGFP is a basic (constitutively fluorescent) green fluorescent protein published in 2002, derived from Aequorea victoria. It has moderate acid sensitivity.
   4396..6624    +  CDS            TOP3B (fragment): TOP3B_HUMAN - Also known as TOP3B1. Experimental evidence at protein level: Swiss-Prot protein existence level 1. Releases the supercoiling and torsional tension of DNA introduced during the DNA replication and transcription by transiently cleaving and rejoining one strand of the DNA duplex. Introduces a single-strand break via transesterification at a target site in duplex DNA. The scissile phosphodiester is attacked by the catalytic tyrosine of the enzyme, resulting in the formation of a DNA-(5'-phosphotyrosyl)- enzyme intermediate and the expulsion of a 3'-OH DNA strand. The free DNA strand
   6671..6895    +  polyA_signal   bGH poly(A) signal: bovine growth hormone polyadenylation signal
   6899..6920    +  promoter       SV40 promoter (fragment): SV40 enhancer and early promoter
   6941..7369    +  rep_origin     f1 ori (sequence partly withheld): f1 bacteriophage origin of replication; arrow indicates direction of (+) strand synthesis
   7383..7712    +  promoter       SV40 promoter: SV40 enhancer and early promoter
   7725..273     +  CDS            PuroR (across the origin): puromycin N-acetyltransferase; pac from Streptomyces alboniger; confers resistance to puromycin
