[The description below was written by a language model from this plasmid's Addgene catalogue record and pLannotate feature annotations shown in this document.]
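Description:
pcDNA3puro-mGFP-TOP3B is a mammalian expression plasmid of about 8 kb built on pcDNA3-puro, a pcDNA3-type backbone in which the mammalian selection marker is puromycin resistance. It is propagated in E. coli as a high-copy plasmid through a ColE1/pUC-type origin and selected with ampicillin via the β-lactamase gene. An f1 phage origin is also present, along with small leftover fragments of lac regulatory sequence, a bom region and a bleomycin-resistance gene; these appear to be backbone remnants rather than functional parts.

The payload is human TOP3B, which encodes DNA topoisomerase III beta, an enzyme that relieves torsional stress by transiently cutting and rejoining one nucleic acid strand. It is fused at its N terminus to monomeric EGFP. In the feature table the mEGFP coding sequence runs directly into the TOP3B coding sequence. The annotation software labels the TOP3B match as a fragment, so the record does not confirm whether the annotated span is the complete reading frame. The fusion is driven by the CMV immediate early enhancer and promoter and terminated by the bovine growth hormone polyadenylation signal. A T7 promoter upstream of the fusion could serve for in vitro transcription or as a sequencing primer site. A separate cassette, with the SV40 early promoter driving puromycin N-acetyltransferase followed by an SV40 polyadenylation signal, allows selection of transfected cells or derivation of stable lines.

The construct suits transient or stable expression of green-fluorescent TOP3B in mammalian cells, for example to follow its localisation by imaging or to recover it through the GFP tag. It was deposited with a study of the FXR1 network as a signalling scaffold for actomyosin remodelling, though the record does not state the specific experiments in which it was used.
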