Addgene plasmid #225470: pcDNA3puro-mGFP-TOP3B
Depositing lab: Christine Mayr. Publication: The FXR1 network acts as signaling scaffold for actomyosin remodeling. Chen X, Fansler MM, Janjoš U, Ule J, Mayr C. Cell. 5 August 2024. doi: 10.1016/j.cell.2024.07.015. PubMed 37961296.
Backbone
  Vector backbone: pcDNA3-puro
  Backbone manufacturer: Mayr Lab
  Vector type: Mammalian Expression
Growth in bacteria
  Bacterial resistance: Ampicillin, 100 μg/mL
  Growth temperature: 37°C
  Growth strain: DH5alpha
  Copy number: High Copy
Gene/Insert
  Gene/Insert name: TOP3B
  Species: H. sapiens (human)
  Entrez Gene: TOP3B (a.k.a. TOP3B1)
  Promoter: CMV
  Tag / fusion protein: mEGFP (N terminal on insert)
  Cloning method: Restriction Enzyme; 5′ cloning site unknown (unknown if destroyed)
Terms and licenses: Academic/Nonprofit Terms; Industry Terms: Not Available to Industry
Depositor comments: Please visit https://doi.org/10.1101/2023.11.05.565677 for bioRxiv preprint.
How to cite: pcDNA3puro-mGFP-TOP3B was a gift from Christine Mayr (Addgene plasmid # 225470 ; http://n2t.net/addgene:225470 ; RRID:Addgene_225470)
